Addgene plasmid #171719: GalT-RpHLuorin2
Purpose: Trans-Golgi expression of ratiometric pHLuorin2
Depositing lab: Geert van den Bogaart. Depositing organization: University of Groningen. Publication: Fluorescence Lifetime Imaging of pH along the Secretory Pathway. Linders PTA, Ioannidis M, Ter Beest M, van den Bogaart G. ACS Chem Biol. 2022 Jan 21;17(1):240-251. doi: 10.1021/acschembio.1c00907. Epub 2022 Jan 10. PubMed 35000377.
Backbone
  Vector backbone: pRpHluorin-N1
  Backbone manufacturer: Clontech
  Backbone size w/o insert (bp): 4730
  Modifications to backbone: The starting codon of RpHLuorin2 was removed and a flexible GGSGGS linker was added between the two protein fragments.
  Vector type: Mammalian Expression
  Selectable markers: Neomycin (select with G418)
Growth in bacteria
  Bacterial resistance: Kanamycin, 50 μg/mL
  Growth temperature: 37°C
  Growth strain: DH5alpha
  Copy number: High Copy
Gene/Insert
  Gene/Insert name: Ratiometric pHLuorin2 fused to B4GALT1 (alt name: B4GAL-T1, CDG2D, GGTB2, GT1, GTB, beta4Gal-T1, GalT)
  Species: H. sapiens (human)
  GenBank ID: NM_001497.3
  Entrez Gene: B4GALT1 (a.k.a. B4GAL-T1, CDG2D, CLDLFIB, GGTB2, GT1, GTB, beta4Gal-T1)
  Promoter: CMV
  Tag / fusion protein: ratiometric pHluorin2 (C terminal on insert)
  Cloning method: Restriction Enzyme; 5′ cloning site SmaI (not destroyed); 3′ cloning site BamHI (not destroyed)
  Sequencing primers: 5′ TAACAACTCCGCCCCATT; 3′ GTCCAGCTCGACCAGGATGGG
Resource information
  A portion of this plasmid was derived from a plasmid made by: Truncated GalT was cloned from Addgene plasmid #87325
Terms and licenses: Academic/Nonprofit Terms; Industry Terms: Not Available to Industry
Depositor comments: Ratiometric pHLuorin2 sequence synthesized by Genscript, original sequence from https://www.scirp.org/journal/paperinformation.aspx?paperid=5043
How to cite: GalT-RpHLuorin2 was a gift from Geert van den Bogaart (Addgene plasmid # 171719 ; http://n2t.net/addgene:171719 ; RRID:Addgene_171719)
