[The description below was written by a language model from this plasmid's Addgene catalogue record and pLannotate feature annotations shown in this document.]
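Description:
GalT-RpHLuorin2 is a mammalian expression plasmid built on a Clontech N1-type backbone (pRpHluorin-N1) that targets the pH-sensitive fluorescent protein ratiometric pHluorin2 to the trans-Golgi. The sequenced record is about 5 kb. It is maintained in E. coli at high copy through a ColE1/pUC-type origin and also carries an f1 origin. A single NeoR/KanR (Tn5 aminoglycoside phosphotransferase) gene serves both hosts: a bacterial bla-type promoter drives it for kanamycin selection in bacteria, and the SV40 enhancer/early promoter, with an HSV TK polyadenylation signal, drives it for G418 selection of transfected mammalian cells. The short RSF ori, large T antigen, ble and bGH poly(A) annotations are only fragments, most likely residual backbone sequence or chance matches rather than functional parts.

The payload is expressed from the human CMV immediate-early enhancer and promoter and terminated by the SV40 poly(A) signal. It consists of a truncated portion of human B4GALT1 (beta-1,4-galactosyltransferase 1), annotated as a fragment of under 300 bp and inserted between SmaI and BamHI sites, fused at its C terminus to ratiometric pHluorin2. According to the record, the start codon of pHluorin2 was removed and a flexible GGSGGS linker was placed between the two parts, so that translation begins in the GalT segment and yields one fusion protein. The GalT fragment acts as the Golgi-localising module, while pHluorin2, an Aequorea GFP derivative, reports pH. The construct is intended for measuring pH in the trans-Golgi of living cells, and the associated study applied fluorescence lifetime imaging to pH along the secretory pathway.
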