Features (pLannotate 1.2.2; 16 found; start..end, strand, type, name):
      6..40      +  rep_origin     RSF ori (fragment): Plasmids containing the RSF 1030 origin of replication can be propagated in E. coli cells that contain additional plasmids with compatible origins.
    108..411     +  enhancer       CMV enhancer: human cytomegalovirus immediate early enhancer
    412..615     +  promoter       CMV promoter: human cytomegalovirus (CMV) immediate early promoter
    638..681     +  misc_feature   MCS (fragment): multiple cloning site
    682..957     +  CDS            B4GALT1 (fragment): B4GT1_HUMAN - Also known as GGTB2. Experimental evidence at protein level: Swiss-Prot protein existence level 1. [Processed beta-1,4-galactosyltransferase 1]: The cell surface form functions as a recognition molecule during a variety of cell to cell and cell to matrix interactions, as those occurring during development and egg fertilization, by binding to specific oligosaccharide ligands on opposing cells or in the extracellular matrix. From Homo sapiens (Human).
    958..1668    +  CDS            pHluorin2: pHluorin2 is a multistate long stokes shift fluorescent protein published in 2011, derived from Aequorea victoria.
   1688..1771    +  CDS            large T antigen (fragment): large T antigen from SV40 (simian virus 40)
   1794..1915    +  polyA_signal   SV40 poly(A) signal: SV40 polyadenylation signal
   1949..2377    -  rep_origin     f1 ori (sequence partly withheld): f1 bacteriophage origin of replication; arrow indicates direction of (+) strand synthesis
   2404..2508    +  promoter       AmpR promoter: bla
   2510..2867    +  promoter       SV40 promoter: SV40 enhancer and early promoter
   2902..3696    +  CDS            NeoR/KanR: aminoglycoside phosphotransferase from Tn5; aph(3')-II (or nptII); confers resistance to neomycin, kanamycin, and G418 (Geneticin®)
   3717..3869    +  CDS            ble (fragment): BLE_KLEPN - Experimental evidence at protein level: Swiss-Prot protein existence level 1. Binding protein with a strong affinity to the bleomycin family of antibiotics. Binds to CL990; an antimitotic-antibiotic compound. From Klebsiella pneumoniae.
   3928..3975    +  polyA_signal   HSV TK poly(A) signal: herpes simplex virus thymidine kinase polyadenylation signal (Cole and Stacy, 1985)
   4066..4082    -  polyA_signal   bGH poly(A) signal (fragment): bovine growth hormone polyadenylation signal
   4304..4892    +  rep_origin     ori: high-copy-number ColE1/pMB1/pBR322/pUC origin of replication
>Addgene plasmid #171719 | GalT-RpHLuorin2 | addgene full sequence | sequence record 355810 | Addgene NGS Result
CTGCGTTATCCCCTGATTCTGTGGATAACCGTATTACCGCCATGCATTAGTTATTAATAGTAATCAATTA
CGGGGTCATTAGTTCATAGCCCATATATGGAGTTCCGCGTTACATAACTTACGGTAAATGGCCCGCCTGG
CTGACCGCCCAACGACCCCCGCCCATTGACGTCAATAATGACGTATGTTCCCATAGTAACGCCAATAGGG
ACTTTCCATTGACGTCAATGGGTGGAGTATTTACGGTAAACTGCCCACTTGGCAGTACATCAAGTGTATC
ATATGCCAAGTACGCCCCCTATTGACGTCAATGACGGTAAATGGCCCGCCTGGCATTATGCCCAGTACAT
GACCTTATGGGACTTTCCTACTTGGCAGTACATCTACGTATTAGTCATCGCTATTACCATGGTGATGCGG
TTTTGGCAGTACATCAATGGGCGTGGATAGCGGTTTGACTCACGGGGATTTCCAAGTCTCCACCCCATTG
ACGTCAATGGGAGTTTGTTTTGGCACCAAAATCAACGGGACTTTCCAAAATGTCGTAACAACTCCGCCCC
ATTGACGCAAATGGGCGGTAGGCGTGTACGGTGGGAGGTCTATATAAGCAGAGCTGGTTTAGTGAACCGT
CAGATCCGCTAGCGCTACCGGACTCAGATCTCGAGCTCAAGCTTCGAATTCATGAGGCTTCGGGAGCCGC
TCCTGAGCGGCAGCGCCGCGATGCCAGGCGCGTCCCTACAGCGGGCCTGCCGCCTGCTCGTGGCCGTCTG
CGCTCTGCACCTTGGCGTCACCCTCGTTTACTACCTGGCTGGCCGCGACCTGAGCCGCCTGCCCCAACTG
GTCGGAGTCTCCACACCGCTGCAGGGCGGCTCGAACAGTGCCGCCGCCATCGGGCAGTCCTCCGGGGAGC
TCCGGACCGGAGGGGCCGTGGATCCAGGCGGCAGCGGCGGCAGCGCTAGCAAGGGCGAGGAGCTGTTCAC
CGGCGTGGTGCCCATCCTGGTGGAGCTGGACGGCGACGTGAACGGCCACAAGTTCAGCGTGAGCGGCGAG
GGCGAGGGCGACGCCACCTACGGCAAGCTGACCCTGAAGTTCATCTGCACCACCGGCAAGCTGCCCGTGC
CCTGGCCCACCCTGGTGACCACCCTGAGCTACGGCGTGCAGTGCTTCAGCCGCTACCCCGACCACATGAA
GCAGCACGACTTCTTCAAGAGCGCCATGCCCGAGGGCTACGTGCAGGAGCGCACCATCTTCTTCAAGGAC
GACGGCAACTACAAGACCCGCGCCGAGGTGAAGTTCGAGGGCGACACCCTGGTGAACCGCATCGAGCTGA
AGGGCATCGACTTCAAGGAGGACGGCAACATCCTGGGCCACAAGCTGGAGTACAACTACAACGAGCACCT
GGTCTACATCATGGCCGACAAGCAGAAGAACGGCACCAAGGCCATCTTCCAGGTGCACCACAACATCGAG
GACGGCGGCGTGCAGCTGGCCGACCACTACCAGCAGAACACCCCCATCGGCGACGGCCCCGTGCTGCTGC
CCGACAACCACTACCTGCACACCCAGAGCGCCCTGAGCAAGGACCCCAACGAGAAGCGCGACCACATGGT
GCTGCTGGAGTTCGTGACCGCCGCCGGCATCACCCACGGCATGGACGAGCTGTACAAGTAAAGCGGCCGC
GACTCTAGATCATAATCAGCCATACCACATTTGTAGAGGTTTTACTTGCTTTAAAAAACCTCCCACACCT
CCCCCTGAACCTGAAACATAAAATGAATGCAATTGTTGTTGTTAACTTGTTTATTGCAGCTTATAATGGT
TACAAATAAAGCAATAGCATCACAAATTTCACAAATAAAGCATTTTTTTCACTGCATTCTAGTTGTGGTT
TGTCCAAACTCATCAATGTATCTTAAGGCGTAAATTGTAAGCGTTAATATTTTGTTAAAATTCGCGTTAA
ATTTTTGTTAAATCAGCTCATTTTTTAACCAATAGGCCGAAATCGGCAAAATCCCTTATAAATCAAAAGA
ATAGACCGAGATAGGGT
[37 nt withheld, positions 2048-2084]
AAAGAACGTGGACTCCAACGTCAAAGG
[49 nt withheld, positions 2112-2160]
T
[91 nt withheld, positions 2162-2252]
G
[124 nt withheld, positions 2254-2377]
CAGGTGGCACTTTTCGGGGAAATGTGCGCGGAACCCCTATTTGTTTATTTTTCTAAATACATTCAAATAT
GTATCCGCTCATGAGACAATAACCCTGATAAATGCTTCAATAATATTGAAAAAGGAAGAGTCCTGAGGCG
GAAAGAACCAGCTGTGGAATGTGTGTCAGTTAGGGTGTGGAAAGTCCCCAGGCTCCCCAGCAGGCAGAAG
TATGCAAAGCATGCATCTCAATTAGTCAGCAACCAGGTGTGGAAAGTCCCCAGGCTCCCCAGCAGGCAGA
AGTATGCAAAGCATGCATCTCAATTAGTCAGCAACCATAGTCCCGCCCCTAACTCCGCCCATCCCGCCCC
TAACTCCGCCCAGTTCCGCCCATTCTCCGCCCCATGGCTGACTAATTTTTTTTATTTATGCAGAGGCCGA
GGCCGCCTCGGCCTCTGAGCTATTCCAGAAGTAGTGAGGAGGCTTTTTTGGAGGCCTAGGCTTTTGCAAA
GATCGATCAAGAGACAGGATGAGGATCGTTTCGCATGATTGAACAAGATGGATTGCACGCAGGTTCTCCG
GCCGCTTGGGTGGAGAGGCTATTCGGCTATGACTGGGCACAACAGACAATCGGCTGCTCTGATGCCGCCG
TGTTCCGGCTGTCAGCGCAGGGGCGCCCGGTTCTTTTTGTCAAGACCGACCTGTCCGGTGCCCTGAATGA
ACTGCAAGACGAGGCAGCGCGGCTATCGTGGCTGGCCACGACGGGCGTTCCTTGCGCAGCTGTGCTCGAC
GTTGTCACTGAAGCGGGAAGGGACTGGCTGCTATTGGGCGAAGTGCCGGGGCAGGATCTCCTGTCATCTC
ACCTTGCTCCTGCCGAGAAAGTATCCATCATGGCTGATGCAATGCGGCGGCTGCATACGCTTGATCCGGC
TACCTGCCCATTCGACCACCAAGCGAAACATCGCATCGAGCGAGCACGTACTCGGATGGAAGCCGGTCTT
GTCGATCAGGATGATCTGGACGAAGAGCATCAGGGGCTCGCGCCAGCCGAACTGTTCGCCAGGCTCAAGG
CGAGCATGCCCGACGGCGAGGATCTCGTCGTGACCCATGGCGATGCCTGCTTGCCGAATATCATGGTGGA
AAATGGCCGCTTTTCTGGATTCATCGACTGTGGCCGGCTGGGTGTGGCGGACCGCTATCAGGACATAGCG
TTGGCTACCCGTGATATTGCTGAAGAGCTTGGCGGCGAATGGGCTGACCGCTTCCTCGTGCTTTACGGTA
TCGCCGCTCCCGATTCGCAGCGCATCGCCTTCTATCGCCTTCTTGACGAGTTCTTCTGAGCGGGACTCTG
GGGTTCGAAATGACCGACCAAGCGACGCCCAACCTGCCATCACGAGATTTCGATTCCACCGCCGCCTTCT
ATGAAAGGTTGGGCTTCGGAATCGTTTTCCGGGACGCCGGCTGGATGATCCTCCAGCGCGGGGATCTCAT
GCTGGAGTTCTTCGCCCACCCTAGGGGGAGGCTAACTGAAACACGGAAGGAGACAATACCGGAAGGAACC
CGCGCTATGACGGCAATAAAAAGACAGAATAAAACGCACGGTGTTGGGTCGTTTGTTCATAAACGCGGGG
TTCGGTCCCAGGGCTGGCACTCTGTCGATACCCCACCGAGACCCCATTGGGGCCAATACGCCCGCGTTTC
TTCCTTTTCCCCACCCCACCCCCCAAGTTCGGGTGAAGGCCCAGGGCTCGCAGCCAACGTCGGGGCGGCA
GGCCCTGCCATAGCCTCAGGTTACTCATATATACTTTAGATTGATTTAAAACTTCATTTTTAATTTAAAA
GGATCTAGGTGAAGATCCTTTTTGATAATCTCATGACCAAAATCCCTTAACGTGAGTTTTCGTTCCACTG
AGCGTCAGACCCCGTAGAAAAGATCAAAGGATCTTCTTGAGATCCTTTTTTTCTGCGCGTAATCTGCTGC
TTGCAAACAAAAAAACCACCGCTACCAGCGGTGGTTTGTTTGCCGGATCAAGAGCTACCAACTCTTTTTC
CGAAGGTAACTGGCTTCAGCAGAGCGCAGATACCAAATACTGTTCTTCTAGTGTAGCCGTAGTTAGGCCA
CCACTTCAAGAACTCTGTAGCACCGCCTACATACCTCGCTCTGCTAATCCTGTTACCAGTGGCTGCTGCC
AGTGGCGATAAGTCGTGTCTTACCGGGTTGGACTCAAGACGATAGTTACCGGATAAGGCGCAGCGGTCGG
GCTGAACGGGGGGTTCGTGCACACAGCCCAGCTTGGAGCGAACGACCTACACCGAACTGAGATACCTACA
GCGTGAGCTATGAGAAAGCGCCACGCTTCCCGAAGGGAGAAAGGCGGACAGGTATCCGGTAAGCGGCAGG
GTCGGAACAGGAGAGCGCACGAGGGAGCTTCCAGGGGGAAACGCCTGGTATCTTTATAGTCCTGTCGGGT
TTCGCCACCTCTGACTTGAGCGTCGATTTTTGTGATGCTCGTCAGGGGGGCGGAGCCTATGGAAAAACGC
CAGCAACGCGGCCTTTTTACGGTTCCTGGCCTTTTGCTGGCCTTTTGCTCACATGTTCTTTC
